Addgene plasmid #65180: pYTK073
Purpose: Encodes ConRE' as a Type 5 part to be used in the Dueber YTK system
Depositing lab: John Dueber. Depositing organization: University of California, Berkeley. Publication: A Highly Characterized Yeast Toolkit for Modular, Multipart Assembly. Lee ME, DeLoache WC, Cervantes B, Dueber JE. ACS Synth Biol. 2015 Apr 14. 10.1021/sb500366v PubMed 25871405.
Backbone
  Vector backbone: pYTK001
  Vector type: Bacterial Expression
Growth in bacteria
  Bacterial resistance: Chloramphenicol, 25 μg/mL
  Growth temperature: 37°C
  Growth strain: DH10B
  Copy number: High Copy
Gene/Insert
  Gene/Insert name: ConRE'
  Species: Synthetic
  Cloning method: Restriction Enzyme; 5′ cloning site BsmBI (destroyed during cloning); 3′ cloning site BsmBI (destroyed during cloning)
Terms and licenses: Academic/Nonprofit Terms; Industry Terms: Not Available to Industry
Depositor comments: Type 5 parts are 3' assembly connectors in the Duebery YTK. For more information, please visit the supplemental information in PMID:25871405.
How to cite: pYTK073 was a gift from John Dueber (Addgene plasmid # 65180 ; http://n2t.net/addgene:65180 ; RRID:Addgene_65180)
