[The description below was written by a language model from this plasmid's Addgene catalogue record and pLannotate feature annotations shown in this document.]
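Description:
pYTK073 is a small (about 1.9 kb) bacterial part-storage plasmid from the modular yeast toolkit (YTK) for multipart Golden Gate-style assembly. It is built on the pYTK001 part entry backbone and carries the synthetic sequence ConRE', classified in that system as a Type 5 part, meaning a 3' assembly connector. Although catalogued under "bacterial expression", the plasmid does not appear to express a payload. Its role is to hold a short, sequence-defined DNA part that can be released and combined with other toolkit parts. The insert was placed in the backbone through BsmBI sites that were destroyed during cloning, which is typical of Type IIS entry cloning.

The annotated features cover only the maintenance elements. These are a high-copy ColE1/pUC-type origin of replication for propagation in E. coli, and a chloramphenicol acetyltransferase (cat) gene driven by its native cat promoter and followed by a minimal phage lambda t0 terminator, which gives chloramphenicol selection. The ConRE' connector itself is not annotated in the feature table, presumably because it is a short synthetic sequence that standard feature databases do not recognise, and it must lie in the unannotated region outside the marker and origin. No yeast origin, yeast selectable marker, promoter or coding sequence for yeast is recorded, consistent with a pure part plasmid.

In use, 3' connectors of this kind are assembled at the downstream end of a transcriptional unit, paired with a 5' connector. The connectors then define how finished cassettes are ordered and joined in a later multigene assembly step. The record gives no detail on what distinguishes ConRE' from the other connectors and refers to the toolkit's supplementary documentation for that.
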