Features (pLannotate 1.2.2; 4 found; start..end, strand, type, name):
    221..255     -  terminator     lambda t0 terminator: minimal transcription terminator from phage lambda (Scholtissek and Grosse, 1987)
    329..985     -  CDS            cat: CAT_ECOLX - Experimental evidence at protein level: Swiss-Prot protein existence level 1. This enzyme is an effector of chloramphenicol resistance in bacteria. From Escherichia coli. This protein is used as a marker in many commonly used cloning vectors, such as pACYC184.
    986..1083    -  promoter       cat promoter: promoter of the E. coli cat gene encoding chloramphenicol acetyltransferase
   1167..1755    +  rep_origin     ori: high-copy-number ColE1/pMB1/pBR322/pUC origin of replication
>Addgene plasmid #65180 | pYTK073 | depositor full sequence | sequence record 110233 | Full Sequence
TCGGTCTCAGCTGGAAATCTGCTCGTCAGTGGTGCTCACACTGACGAATCATGTACAGATCATACCGATG
ACTGCCTGGCGACTCACAACTAAGCAAGACAGCCGGAACCAGCGCCGGCGAACACCACTGCATATATGGC
ATATCACAACAGTCCACGTCTCAAGCAGTTACAGAGATGTTACGAACCACTAGTGCACTGCAGTACATGA
GACCAGACCAATAAAAAACGCCCGGCGGCAACCGAGCGTTCTGAACAAATCCAGATGGAGTTCTGAGGTC
ATTACTGGATCTATCAACAGGAGTCCAAGCGAGCTCGATATCAAATTACGCCCCGCCCTGCCACTCATCG
CAGTACTGTTGTAATTCATTAAGCATTCTGCCGACATGGAAGCCATCACAAACGGCATGATGAACCTGAA
TCGCCAGCGGCATCAGCACCTTGTCGCCTTGCGTATAATATTTGCCCATGGTGAAAACGGGGGCGAAGAA
GTTGTCCATATTGGCCACGTTTAAATCAAAACTGGTGAAACTCACCCAGGGATTGGCTGAAACGAAAAAC
ATATTCTCAATAAACCCTTTAGGGAAATAGGCCAGGTTTTCACCGTAACACGCCACATCTTGCGAATATA
TGTGTAGAAACTGCCGGAAATCGTCGTGGTATTCACTCCAGAGCGATGAAAACGTTTCAGTTTGCTCATG
GAAAACGGTGTAACAAGGGTGAACACTATCCCATATCACCAGCTCACCGTCTTTCATTGCCATACGAAAT
TCCGGATGAGCATTCATCAGGCGGGCAAGAATGTGAATAAAGGCCGGATAAAACTTGTGCTTATTTTTCT
TTACGGTCTTTAAAAAGGCCGTAATATCCAGCTGAACGGTCTGGTTATAGGTACATTGAGCAACTGACTG
AAATGCCTCAAAATGTTCTTTACGATGCCATTGGGATATATCAACGGTGGTATATCCAGTGATTTTTTTC
TCCATTTTAGCTTCCTTAGCTCCTGAAAATCTCGATAACTCAAAAAATACGCCCGGTAGTGATCTTATTT
CATTATGGTGAAAGTTGGAACCTCTTACGTGCCCGATCAATCATGACCAAAATCCCTTAACGTGAGTTTT
CGTTCCACTGAGCGTCAGACCCCGTAGAAAAGATCAAAGGATCTTCTTGAGATCCTTTTTTTCTGCGCGT
AATCTGCTGCTTGCAAACAAAAAAACCACCGCTACCAGCGGTGGTTTGTTTGCCGGATCAAGAGCTACCA
ACTCTTTTTCCGAAGGTAACTGGCTTCAGCAGAGCGCAGATACCAAATACTGTTCTTCTAGTGTAGCCGT
AGTTAGGCCACCACTTCAAGAACTCTGTAGCACCGCCTACATACCTCGCTCTGCTAATCCTGTTACCAGT
GGCTGCTGCCAGTGGCGATAAGTCGTGTCTTACCGGGTTGGACTCAAGACGATAGTTACCGGATAAGGCG
CAGCGGTCGGGCTGAACGGGGGGTTCGTGCACACAGCCCAGCTTGGAGCGAACGACCTACACCGAACTGA
GATACCTACAGCGTGAGCTATGAGAAAGCGCCACGCTTCCCGAAGGGAGAAAGGCGGACAGGTATCCGGT
AAGCGGCAGGGTCGGAACAGGAGAGCGCACGAGGGAGCTTCCAGGGGGAAACGCCTGGTATCTTTATAGT
CCTGTCGGGTTTCGCCACCTCTGACTTGAGCGTCGATTTTTGTGATGCTCGTCAGGGGGGCGGAGCCTAT
GGAAAAACGCCAGCAACGCGGCCTTTTTACGGTTCCTGGCCTTTTGCTGGCCTTTTGCTCACATGTTCTT
TCCTGCGTTATCCCCTGATTCTGTGGATAACCGTAG
