>Addgene plasmid #65180 | pYTK073 | addgene partial sequence | sequence record 112191 | pRS414-R 5'-CACCTCTGACTTGAGCGTCG-3'
GGGGGCGGAGCCTATGGAAAAACGCCAGCAACGCGGCCTTTTTACGGTTCCTGGCCTTTTGCTGGCCTTT
TGCTCACATGTTCTTTCCTGCGTTATCCCCTGATTCTGTGGATAACCGTAGTCGGTCTCAGCTGGAAATC
TGCTCGTCAGTGGTGCTCACACTGACGAATCATGTACAGATCATACCGATGACTGCCTGGCGACTCACAA
CTAAGCAAGACAGCCGGAACCAGCGCCGGCGAACACCACTGCATATATGGCATATCACAACAGTCCACGT
CTCAAGCAGTTACAGAGATGTTACGAACCACTAGTGCACTGCAGTACATGAGACCAGACCAATAAAAAAC
GCCCGGCGGCAACCGAGCGTTCTGAACAAATCCAGATGGAGTTCTGAGGTCATTACTGGATCTATCAACA
GGAGTCCAAGCGAGCTCGATATCAAATTACGCCCCGCCCTGCCACTCATCGCAGTACTGTTGTAATTCAT
TAAGCATTCTGCCGACATGGAAGCCATCACAAACGGCATGATGAACCTGAATCGCCAGCGGCATCAGCAC
CTTGTCGCCTTGCGTATAATATTTGCCCATGGTGAAAACGGGGGCGAAGAAGTTGTCCATATTGGCCACG
TTTAAATCAAAACTGGTGAAACTCACCCAGGGATTGGCTGAAACGAAAAACATATTCTCAATAAACCCTT
TAGGGAAATAGGCCAGGTTTTCACCGTAACACGCCACATCTTGCGAATATATGTGTAGAAACTGCCGGAA
ATCGTCGTGGTATTC
