>Addgene plasmid #65180 | pYTK073 | addgene partial sequence | sequence record 112747 | CAT-F 5'-GTTTGTGATGGCTTCCATGTC-3'
AGTGGCAGGGCGGGGCGTAATTTGATATCGAGCTCGCTTGGACTCCTGTTGATAGATCCAGTAATGACCT
CAGAACTCCATCTGGATTTGTTCAGAACGCTCGGTTGCCGCCGGGCGTTTTTTATTGGTCTGGTCTCATG
TACTGCAGTGCACTAGTGGTTCGTAACATCTCTGTAACTGCTTGAGACGTGGACTGTTGTGATATGCCAT
ATATGCAGTGGTGTTCGCCGGCGCTGGTTCCGGCTGTCTTGCTTAGTTGTGAGTCGCCAGGCAGTCATCG
GTATGATCTGTACATGATTCGTCAGTGTGAGCACCACTGACGAGCAGATTTCCAGCTGAGACCGACTACG
GTTATCCACAGAATCAGGGGATAACGCAGGAAAGAACATGTGAGCAAAAGGCCAGCAAAAGGCCAGGAAC
CGTAAAAAGGCCGCGTTGCTGGCGTTTTTCCATAGGCTCCGCCCCCCTGACGAGCATCACAAAAATCGAC
GCTCAAGTCAGAGGTGGCGAAACCCGACAGGACTATAAAGATACCAGGCGTTTCCCCCTGGAAGCTCCCT
CGTGCGCTCTCCTGTTCCGACCCTGCCGCTTACCGGATACCTGTCCGCCTTTCTCCCTTCGGGAAGCGTG
GCGCTTTCTCATAGCTCACGCTGTAGGTATCTCAGTTCGGTGTAGGTCGTTCGCTCCAAGCTGGGCTGTG
TGCACGAACCCCCCGTTCAGCCCGACCGCTGCGCCTTATCCGGTAACTATCGTCTTGAGTCCAACCCGGT
AAGACACGACTTATCGCCACTGGCAGCAGCCACT
